Addgene plasmid #111309: pRS314-SNU114
Purpose: pRS314-SNU114
Depositing lab: Christine Guthrie. Depositing organization: University of California, San Francisco (UCSF). Publication: Genetic analysis reveals a role for the C terminus of the Saccharomyces cerevisiae GTPase Snu114 during spliceosome activation. Brenner TJ, Guthrie C. Genetics. 2005 Jul;170(3):1063-80. doi: 10.1534/genetics.105.042044. Epub 2005 May 23. PubMed 15911574.
Backbone
  Vector backbone: pRS314
  Backbone size w/o insert (bp): 4783
  Total vector size (bp): 8000
  Vector type: Yeast Expression
  Selectable markers: TRP1
Growth in bacteria
  Bacterial resistance: Ampicillin, 100 μg/mL
  Growth temperature: 37°C
  Growth strain: DH5alpha
  Copy number: Low Copy
Gene/Insert
  Gene/Insert name: SNU114 (alt names: GIN10; YKL173W)
  Species: S. cerevisiae (budding yeast)
  Insert size (bp): 3000
Terms and licenses: Academic/Nonprofit Terms; Industry Terms: Not Available to Industry
How to cite: pRS314-SNU114 was a gift from Christine Guthrie (Addgene plasmid # 111309 ; http://n2t.net/addgene:111309 ; RRID:Addgene_111309)
