[The description below was written by a language model from this plasmid's Addgene catalogue record and pLannotate feature annotations shown in this document.]
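Description:
pRS314-SNU114 is a yeast–E. coli shuttle plasmid built on pRS314, a centromeric vector of the pRS series. In Saccharomyces cerevisiae it is maintained through a CEN6/ARS element, which gives stable, low-copy (roughly single-copy) inheritance, and it is selected through the TRP1 auxotrophic marker, expressed from its own promoter, in trp1 host strains. In bacteria it replicates from a ColE1/pUC-type origin and is selected with ampicillin via the β-lactamase gene. The backbone also carries an f1 origin for single-stranded DNA production. The pBluescript-derived cloning region is still recognisable, with the lac promoter and operator, lacZα remnants, and flanking T3 and T7 promoters. Short annotated fragments of RSF ori, lacI, bom and rop are probably partial sequence matches within the backbone, not functional parts.

The insert is SNU114 (also GIN10, YKL173W) from budding yeast. It encodes the GTP-binding component of the U5 snRNP that is required for pre-mRNA splicing. The annotated coding sequence spans about 3 kb and lies between the T3 and T7 promoters, with roughly 300 bp of unannotated sequence upstream and about 240 bp downstream. No yeast promoter or terminator is annotated for it. These flanks may be native genomic regulatory sequence, but the record does not say so. No epitope tags or reporters are listed. The sequenced plasmid is 8,252 nt, consistent with the approximate 8 kb catalogue size.

The associated publication is a genetic analysis of the role of the Snu114 C terminus in spliceosome activation. This suggests the plasmid supplies a SNU114 copy for complementation or as a reference for mutant alleles, though the stated purpose field gives only the plasmid name.
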