Features (pLannotate 1.2.2; 20 found; start..end, strand, type, name):
      1..109     +  rep_origin     RSF ori (fragment): Plasmids containing the RSF 1030 origin of replication can be propagated in E. coli cells that contain additional plasmids with compatible origins.
    111..203     +  CDS            lacI (fragment): lac repressor; lacI; The lac repressor binds to the lac operator to inhibit transcription in E. coli. This inhibition can be relieved by adding lactose or isopropyl-β-D-thiogalactopyranoside (IPTG).
    216..237     +  protein_bind   CAP binding site: CAP binding activates transcription in the presence of cAMP. E. coli catabolite activator protein
    252..282     +  promoter       lac promoter: promoter for the E. coli lac operon
    290..306     +  protein_bind   lac operator: The lac repressor binds to the lac operator to inhibit transcription in E. coli. This inhibition can be relieved by adding lactose or isopropyl-β-D-thiogalactopyranoside (IPTG). lac repressor encoded by lacI
    351..369     +  promoter       T3 promoter: promoter for bacteriophage T3 RNA polymerase
    381..403     -  misc_feature   MCS (fragment): pBluescript multiple cloning site
    701..3724    +  CDS            SNU114: SN114_YEAST - Also known as GIN10. Experimental evidence at protein level: Swiss-Prot protein existence level 1. Component of the U5 snRNP complex required for pre-mRNA splicing. Binds GTP. From Saccharomyces cerevisiae (strain ATCC 204508 / S288c) (Baker's yeast).
   3962..3980    -  promoter       T7 promoter: promoter for bacteriophage T7 RNA polymerase
   3983..4140    +  CDS            lacZα (fragment): LacZα fragment of β-galactosidase; lacZ fragment
   4144..4572    +  rep_origin     f1 ori (sequence partly withheld): f1 bacteriophage origin of replication; arrow indicates direction of (+) strand synthesis
   4600..4651    -  misc_feature   bom (fragment): basis of mobility region from pBR322
   4702..5376    -  CDS            TRP1: phosphoribosylanthranilate isomerase, required for tryptophan biosynthesis; S. cerevisiae TRP1; yeast auxotrophic marker
   5377..5524    -  promoter       TRP1 promoter: S. cerevisiae TRP1
   5662..5711    -  misc_feature   bom (fragment): basis of mobility region from pBR322
   5813..5848    -  CDS            rop (fragment): Rop protein, which maintains plasmids at low copy number; rop
   5916..6419    -  misc_feature   CEN/ARS: S. cerevisiae CEN6 centromere fused to an autonomously replicating sequence
   6456..6560    +  promoter       AmpR promoter: bla
   6561..7421    +  CDS            AmpR: β-lactamase; bla; confers resistance to ampicillin, carbenicillin, and related antibiotics
   7592..8180    +  rep_origin     ori: high-copy-number ColE1/pMB1/pBR322/pUC origin of replication
>Addgene plasmid #111309 | pRS314-SNU114 | addgene full sequence | sequence record 217159 | Addgene NGS Result
TTATCCCCTGATTCTGTGGATAACCGTATTACCGCCTTTGAGTGAGCTGATACCGCTCGCCGCAGCCGAA
CGACCGAGCGCAGCGAGTCAGTGAGCGAGGAAGCGGAAGAGCGCCCAATACGCAAACCGCCTCTCCCCGC
GCGTTGGCCGATTCATTAATGCAGCTGGCACGACAGGTTTCCCGACTGGAAAGCGGGCAGTGAGCGCAAC
GCAATTAATGTGAGTTAGCTCACTCATTAGGCACCCCAGGCTTTACACTTTATGCTTCCGGCTCGTATGT
TGTGTGGAATTGTGAGCGGATAACAATTTCACACAGGAAACAGCTATGACCATGATTACGCCAAGCTCGA
AATTAACCCTCACTAAAGGGAACAAAAGCTGGTACCGGGCCCCCCCTCGAGGTAGCGTATACTCTGGCAT
TTTTCATTTATTTGACTTATTTTTATTTATTTTATTGTACAATGGCAAACAAATACACGGACTGGTATGT
TCTTCGTCAAATTGATGATCTGTTCTTTTGGCTTATCCTTATGGGATGATTAATGATTGTTAAAGCCTCA
TTGCGGAAATTTTAATGCCGGAAAGGCCTGAAAAATTTCAAAGTGGCAGAAAACAAGGCTTTGGGGCATT
ACTTGCCAACGGCTGACGATTGCTAGCTGCTTTTACAGAAGCGATACACAATAGCTCCTAACATAGCAAA
ATGGAAGGTGACGATTTATTCGATGAGTTTGGAAATTTGATCGGAGTTGATCCTTTTGACTCGGATGAAG
AAGAAAGTGTGCTGGATGAGCAAGAACAATATCAAACCAATACGTTTGAGGGGAGCGGCAACAACAATGA
GATTGAGAGCAGACAACTTACCTCGTTAGGAAGTAAAAAGGAACTTGGAATTTCCTTAGAGCACCCTTAT
GGTAAGGAAGTGGAAGTATTAATGGAAACTAAGAACACACAGTCACCACAGACTCCACTGGTAGAGCCGG
TTACAGAACGAACAAAGTTGCAAGAGCATACAATTTTTACACAATTAAAAAAAAACATTCCGAAGACTAG
ATATAATCGAGACTATATGTTATCAATGGCTAACATTCCGGAGAGGATAATAAATGTTGGTGTCATTGGA
CCTCTTCACTCAGGTAAGACCTCTTTGATGGATCTCCTAGTAATCGACTCACACAAACGCATACCAGATA
TGTCTAAGAATGTAGAACTTGGATGGAAACCGCTAAGATACCTGGATAATTTGAAACAAGAGATTGACCG
GGGTCTTTCCATTAAACTTAATGGTTCCACTCTACTCTGCACCGATTTAGAATCCAAGTCTAGAATGATA
AACTTTTTGGATGCACCAGGGCATGTTAATTTTATGGATGAAACGGCAGTCGCACTTGCAGCAAGTGATC
TGGTTTTAATCGTGATAGATGTTGTAGAAGGTGTTACATTTGTGGTAGAGCAATTGATAAAACAAAGTAT
TAAAAATAATGTAGCAATGTGTTTTGTTATAAATAAACTCGACAGATTGATTCTAGATTTAAAGTTGCCA
CCAATGGACGCATACTTGAAGTTAAATCATATAATTGCAAATATCAATTCCTTTACGAAGGGAAACGTGT
TTTCACCAATAGACAATAACATAATATTTGCGTCTACAAAGCTGGGCTTCACATTCACTATCAAGGAATT
TGTTTCTTATTATTACGCCCACTCCATACCTTCTTCTAAGATAGACGACTTTACCACAAGGCTATGGGGT
AGCGTATATTACCATAAAGGTAATTTCAGGACAAAACCATTTGAAAATGTAGAGAAGTACCCGACTTTCG
TTGAATTTATCCTCATCCCGCTTTATAAAATATTTTCCTACGCTTTATCTATGGAGAAAGATAAATTAAA
GAATTTGTTAAGGTCTAACTTTAGAGTTAATTTAAGTCAAGAGGCCCTCCAGTACGATCCGCAACCTTTT
TTAAAACACGTTCTACAGTTAATATTTAGGCAACAAACCGGTCTTGTAGATGCGATAACCAGATGTTATC
AACCATTTGAATTATTCGACAATAAGACAGCTCATCTTTCAATTCCAGGAAAATCTACACCAGAAGGCAC
TCTTTGGGCTCATGTACTGAAAACTGTGGATTACGGTGGAGCAGAGTGGTCCCTTGTACGGATATACTCT
GGACTTTTGAAGAGAGGGGATACAGTACGTATACTTGATACATCACAATCTGAATCTCGCCAAAAAAGAC
AGTTGCATGATATCTCAAAGACGGAAACCTCCAACGAAGATGAAGATGAAGATGACGAAACGCCTTCATG
TGAGGTCGAAGAAATTGGCTTATTAGGTGGCAGATATGTCTATCCGGTTCATGAAGCACACAAAGGACAG
ATAGTATTAATAAAAGGTATTTCAAGTGCATATATTAAATCCGCGACGTTGTACTCTGTAAAGAGTAAGG
AGGACATGAAACAGCTAAAATTTTTCAAACCTTTAGATTATATTACCGAGGCAGTTTTCAAAATTGTTCT
TCAACCTTTACTGCCAAGGGAATTACCCAAGTTATTGGATGCCCTGAACAAAATTTCGAAATACTACCCA
GGCGTTATTATTAAAGTTGAGGAATCTGGAGAACATGTAATACTAGGAAATGGAGAGCTGTATATGGACT
GTTTGTTGTATGATCTAAGAGCGAGTTATGCAAAGATAGAAATTAAAATATCTGATCCTTTAACTGTTTT
TTCTGAAAGTTGCTCAAATGAATCGTTCGCTTCAATACCTGTAAGTAATTCGATATCTCGCCTTGGTGAG
GAAAATTTACCAGGTCTGTCGATTAGTGTAGCCGCTGAACCAATGGACTCTAAAATGATTCAGGATTTGA
GCAGGAACACATTGGGAAAGGGTCAAAACTGCTTGGATATTGACGGAATAATGGACAACCCAAGGAAACT
ATCCAAAATATTGAGAACCGAGTATGGGTGGGATTCGTTGGCATCAAGAAACGTTTGGTCTTTTTATAAT
GGCAACGTGTTGATTAATGATACTTTGCCAGATGAAATCAGTCCTGAATTATTATCCAAATATAAGGAAC
AAATAATACAAGGATTTTACTGGGCTGTAAAAGAGGGGCCTTTGGCAGAAGAACCAATTTATGGTGTACA
GTATAAATTGTTATCGATCTCAGTACCTTCCGACGTAAACATTGACGTTATGAAAAGTCAAATTATTCCG
CTAATGAAAAAAGCCTGTTACGTTGGCTTACTGACAGCAATCCCAATTTTATTGGAACCCATCTATGAAG
TTGACATCACGGTCCACGCCCCCTTGCTGCCAATAGTAGAGGAACTTATGAAGAAGAGACGTGGAAGCAG
GATATACAAAACAATAAAAGTGGCAGGGACACCATTGTTGGAGGTTCGTGGACAAGTTCCGGTTATTGAA
TCTGCAGGATTCGAGACAGATTTGAGATTATCTACGAATGGTCTTGGTATGTGTCAGCTGTACTTTTGGC
ACAAGATATGGAGGAAGGTTCCTGGTGATGTTTTGGATAAAGATGCGTTTATTCCAAAATTGAAACCCGC
ACCTATCAACAGTTTAAGTCGTGATTTCGTGATGAAAACAAGAAGGCGGAAGGGTATTTCTACAGGTGGA
TTTATGTCAAATGATGGTCCTACGCTTGAAAAGTATATAAGCGCTGAATTATACGCTCAATTAAGAGAAA
ATGGCTTAGTACCGTGAAAATCTTGGCGCATAAGAATTAAGCAATATGTCCACAATATTTTTATTCAGCA
GAATTTACATATGACTTCGTATTTAGTGATATAACTACTCATCGGGACTGAAAATTTTTTATTTCTGCCT
AAATACAGATGAGATGAGCTTTATAGAATTTTACGCTGTTAAAAAGTTAAACGGTAACAAAGCACAGTTA
GTTGAACAACGGTATATAGAGAATGGCGAGCTCCAATTCGCCCTATAGTGAGTCGTATTACAATTCACTG
GCCGTCGTTTTACAACGTCGTGACTGGGAAAACCCTGGCGTTACCCAACTTAATCGCCTTGCAGCACATC
CCCCTTTCGCCAGCTGGCGTAATAGCGAAGAGGCCCGCACCGATCGCCCTTCCCAACAGTTGCGCAGCCT
GAATGGCGAATGG
[124 nt withheld, positions 4144-4267]
C
[91 nt withheld, positions 4269-4359]
A
[49 nt withheld, positions 4361-4409]
CCTTTGACGTTGGAGTCCACGTTCTTT
[37 nt withheld, positions 4437-4473]
ACCCTATCTCGGTCTATTCTTTTGATTTATAAGGGATTTTGCCGATTTCGGCCTATTGGTTAAAAAATGA
GCTGATTTAACAAAAATTTAACGCGAATTTTAACAAAATATTAACGCTTACAATTTCCTGATGCGGTATT
TTCTCCTTACGCATCTGTGCGGTATTTCACACCGCATAGATCGGCAAGTGCACAAACAATACTTAAATAA
ATACTACTCAGTAATAACCTATTTCTTAGCATTTTTGACGAAATTTGCTATTTTGTTAGAGTCTTTTACA
CCATTTGTCTCCACACCTCCGCTTACATCAACACCAATAACGCCATTTAATCTAAGCGCATCACCAACAT
TTTCTGGCGTCAGTCCACCAGCTAACATAAAATGTAAGCTTTCGGGGCTCTCTTGCCTTCCAACCCAGTC
AGAAATCGAGTTCCAATCCAAAAGTTCACCTGTCCCACCTGCTTCTGAATCAAACAAGGGAATAAACGAA
TGAGGTTTCTGTGAAGCTGCACTGAGTAGTATGTTGCAGTCTTTTGGAAATACGAGTCTTTTAATAACTG
GCAAACCGAGGAACTCTTGGTATTCTTGCCACGACTCATCTCCATGCAGTTGGACGATATCAATGCCGTA
ATCATTGACCAGAGCCAAAACATCCTCCTTAGGTTGATTACGAAACACGCCAACCAAGTATTTCGGAGTG
CCTGAACTATTTTTATATGCTTTTACAAGACTTGAAATTTTCCTTGCAATAACCGGGTCAATTGTTCTCT
TTCTATTGGGCACACATATAATACCCAGCAAGTCAGCATCGGAATCTAGAGCACATTCTGCGGCCTCTGT
GCTCTGCAAGCCGCAAACTTTCACCAATGGACCAGAACTACCTGTGAAATTAATAACAGACATACTCCAA
GCTGCCTTTGTGTGCTTAATCACGTATACTCACGTGCTCAATAGTCACCAATGCCCTCCCTCTTGGCCCT
CTCCTTTTCTTTTTTCGACCGAATTAATTCTTAATCGGCAAAAAAAGAAAAGCTCCGGATCAAGATTGTA
CGTAAGGTGACAAGCTATTTTTCAATAAAGAATATCTTCCACTACTGCCATCTGGCGTCATAACTGCAAA
GTACACATATATTACGATGCTGTTCTATTAAATGCTTCCTATATTATATATATAGTAATGTCGTGATCTA
TGGTGCACTCTCAGTACAATCTGCTCTGATGCCGCATAGTTAAGCCAGCCCCGACACCCGCCAACACCCG
CTGACGCGCCCTGACGGGCTTGTCTGCTCCCGGCATCCGCTTACAGACAAGCTGTGACCGTCTCCGGGAG
CTGCATGTGTCAGAGGTTTTCACCGTCATCACCGAAACGCGCGAGACGAAAGGGCCTCGTGATACGCCTA
TTTTTATAGGTTAATGTCATGATAATAATGGTTTCTTAGACGGATCGCTTGCCTGTAACTTACACGCGCC
TCGTATCTTTTAATGATGGAATAATTTGGGAATTTACTCTGTGTTTATTTATTTTTATGTTTTGTATTTG
GATTTTAGAAAGTAAATAAAGAAGGTAGAAGAGTTACGGAATGAAGAAAAAAAAATAAACAAAGGTTTAA
AAAATTTCAACAAAAAGCGTACTTTACATATATATTTATTAGACAAGAAAAGCAGATTAAATAGATATAC
ATTCGATTAACGATAAGTAAAATGTAAAATCACAGGATTTTCGTGTGTGGTCTTCTACACAGACAAGATG
AAACAATTCGGCATTAATACCTGAGAGCAGGAAGAGCAAGATAAAAGGTAGTATTTGTTGGCGATCCCCC
TAGAGTCTTTTACATCTTCGGAAAACAAAAACTATTTTTTCTTTAATTTCTTTTTTTACTTTCTATTTTT
AATTTATATATTTATATTAAAAAATTTAAATTATAATTATTTTTATAGCACGTGATGAAAAGGACCCAGG
TGGCACTTTTCGGGGAAATGTGCGCGGAACCCCTATTTGTTTATTTTTCTAAATACATTCAAATATGTAT
CCGCTCATGAGACAATAACCCTGATAAATGCTTCAATAATATTGAAAAAGGAAGAGTATGAGTATTCAAC
ATTTCCGTGTCGCCCTTATTCCCTTTTTTGCGGCATTTTGCCTTCCTGTTTTTGCTCACCCAGAAACGCT
GGTGAAAGTAAAAGATGCTGAAGATCAGTTGGGTGCACGAGTGGGTTACATCGAACTGGATCTCAACAGC
GGTAAGATCCTTGAGAGTTTTCGCCCCGAAGAACGTTTTCCAATGATGAGCACTTTTAAAGTTCTGCTAT
GTGGCGCGGTATTATCCCGTATTGACGCCGGGCAAGAGCAACTCGGTCGCCGCATACACTATTCTCAGAA
TGACTTGGTTGAGTACTCACCAGTCACAGAAAAGCATCTTACGGATGGCATGACAGTAAGAGAATTATGC
AGTGCTGCCATAACCATGAGTGATAACACTGCGGCCAACTTACTTCTGACAACGATCGGAGGACCGAAGG
AGCTAACCGCTTTTTTGCACAACATGGGGGATCATGTAACTCGCCTTGATCGTTGGGAACCGGAGCTGAA
TGAAGCCATACCAAACGACGAGCGTGACACCACGATGCCTGTAGCAATGGCAACAACGTTGCGCAAACTA
TTAACTGGCGAACTACTTACTCTAGCTTCCCGGCAACAATTAATAGACTGGATGGAGGCGGATAAAGTTG
CAGGACCACTTCTGCGCTCGGCCCTTCCGGCTGGCTGGTTTATTGCTGATAAATCTGGAGCCGGTGAGCG
TGGGTCTCGCGGTATCATTGCAGCACTGGGGCCAGATGGTAAGCCCTCCCGTATCGTAGTTATCTACACG
ACGGGGAGTCAGGCAACTATGGATGAACGAAATAGACAGATCGCTGAGATAGGTGCCTCACTGATTAAGC
ATTGGTAACTGTCAGACCAAGTTTACTCATATATACTTTAGATTGATTTAAAACTTCATTTTTAATTTAA
AAGGATCTAGGTGAAGATCCTTTTTGATAATCTCATGACCAAAATCCCTTAACGTGAGTTTTCGTTCCAC
TGAGCGTCAGACCCCGTAGAAAAGATCAAAGGATCTTCTTGAGATCCTTTTTTTCTGCGCGTAATCTGCT
GCTTGCAAACAAAAAAACCACCGCTACCAGCGGTGGTTTGTTTGCCGGATCAAGAGCTACCAACTCTTTT
TCCGAAGGTAACTGGCTTCAGCAGAGCGCAGATACCAAATACTGTTCTTCTAGTGTAGCCGTAGTTAGGC
CACCACTTCAAGAACTCTGTAGCACCGCCTACATACCTCGCTCTGCTAATCCTGTTACCAGTGGCTGCTG
CCAGTGGCGATAAGTCGTGTCTTACCGGGTTGGACTCAAGACGATAGTTACCGGATAAGGCGCAGCGGTC
GGGCTGAACGGGGGGTTCGTGCACACAGCCCAGCTTGGAGCGAACGACCTACACCGAACTGAGATACCTA
CAGCGTGAGCTATGAGAAAGCGCCACGCTTCCCGAAGGGAGAAAGGCGGACAGGTATCCGGTAAGCGGCA
GGGTCGGAACAGGAGAGCGCACGAGGGAGCTTCCAGGGGGAAACGCCTGGTATCTTTATAGTCCTGTCGG
GTTTCGCCACCTCTGACTTGAGCGTCGATTTTTGTGATGCTCGTCAGGGGGGCGGAGCCTATGGAAAAAC
GCCAGCAACGCGGCCTTTTTACGGTTCCTGGCCTTTTGCTGGCCTTTTGCTCACATGTTCTTTCCTGCG
